Addgene plasmid #213191: C3AR1-DuET
Purpose: The DuET construct encodes the named human GPCR engineered with a cleaved hemagglutinin signal peptide, a 5' FLAG and a 3' 1D4 epitope tag optimized for expression in mammalian cells and proteomics studies.
Depositing lab: Thomas Sakmar. Depositing organization: Rockefeller University. Publication: Multiplexed selectivity screening of anti-GPCR antibodies. Dahl L, Kotliar IB, Bendes A, Dodig-Crnkovic T, Fromm S, Elofsson A, Uhlen M, Sakmar TP, Schwenk JM. Sci Adv. 2023 May 3;9(18):eadf9297. doi: 10.1126/sciadv.adf9297. Epub 2023 May 3. PubMed 37134173.
Backbone
  Vector backbone: pcDNA 3.1 (+)
  Vector type: Mammalian Expression
Growth in bacteria
  Bacterial resistance: Ampicillin, 100 μg/mL
  Growth temperature: 37°C
  Growth strain: DH5alpha
  Copy number: High Copy
Gene/Insert
  Gene/Insert name: C3AR1 (alt names: Complement C3a receptor 1; AZ3B, C3AR)
  Species: H. sapiens (human)
  Entrez Gene: C3AR1 (a.k.a. AZ3B, C3AR, HNFAG09)
  Promoter: CMV, T7
  Tag / fusion protein: FLAG (N terminal on insert); 1D4 (C terminal on insert)
  Cloning method: Gibson Cloning
Terms and licenses: Academic/Nonprofit Terms; Industry Terms: Not Available to Industry
Depositor comments: Class: A, Family: Complement Peptide. Ensembl ID: ENSG00000171860, Uniprot ID: Q16581
How to cite: C3AR1-DuET was a gift from Thomas Sakmar (Addgene plasmid # 213191 ; http://n2t.net/addgene:213191 ; RRID:Addgene_213191)
