[The description below was written by a language model from this plasmid's Addgene catalogue record and pLannotate feature annotations shown in this document.]
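Description:
C3AR1-DuET is a mammalian expression plasmid built on the pcDNA 3.1 (+) backbone that carries the human complement C3a receptor 1 (C3AR1), a class A GPCR of the complement peptide family that responds to the anaphylatoxin C3a. The insert was introduced by Gibson cloning. In bacteria the roughly 7 kb plasmid is maintained at high copy through a ColE1/pUC-type origin and selected with ampicillin via the bla gene. An f1 origin is also present. For mammalian cells, an SV40 early promoter drives a neomycin phosphotransferase gene terminated by an SV40 polyadenylation signal, which would allow G418 selection of stable transfectants.

The receptor open reading frame sits downstream of the CMV immediate-early enhancer and promoter and is followed by the bovine growth hormone polyadenylation signal. A T7 promoter lies between the CMV promoter and the coding sequence and permits in vitro transcription. According to the record, the DuET design adds a cleavable hemagglutinin signal peptide and a FLAG epitope at the N terminus, plus a 1D4 epitope at the C terminus. The feature table detects a short FLAG match immediately upstream of the C3AR1 coding sequence, consistent with this layout, but the signal peptide and 1D4 tag are not separately annotated. Small hits labelled as HIV-1 LTR, lacI and ble fragments appear to be incidental matches to backbone sequence rather than functional elements.

The dual tags give receptor-independent handles at both ends of the protein for capture and detection. The construct is intended for GPCR expression in mammalian cells and for proteomics work, and the associated study concerns multiplexed selectivity screening of anti-GPCR antibodies.
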