Features (pLannotate 1.2.2; 21 found; start..end, strand, type, name):
    487..507     -  CDS            3xFLAG (fragment): three tandem FLAG® epitope tags
    600..618     -  promoter       T7 promoter: promoter for bacteriophage T7 RNA polymerase
    634..667     -  LTR            5' LTR (truncated) (fragment): truncated 5' long terminal repeat (LTR) from HIV-1
    663..866     -  promoter       CMV promoter: human cytomegalovirus (CMV) immediate early promoter
    867..1246    -  enhancer       CMV enhancer: human cytomegalovirus immediate early enhancer
   1401..1453    +  misc_feature   bom (fragment): basis of mobility region from pBR322
   1512..1616    +  promoter       AmpR promoter: bla
   1617..2477    +  CDS            AmpR: β-lactamase; bla; confers resistance to ampicillin, carbenicillin, and related antibiotics
   2648..3236    +  rep_origin     ori: high-copy-number ColE1/pMB1/pBR322/pUC origin of replication
   3419..3511    +  CDS            lacI (fragment): lac repressor; lacI; The lac repressor binds to the lac operator to inhibit transcription in E. coli. This inhibition can be relieved by adding lactose or isopropyl-β-D-thiogalactopyranoside (IPTG).
   3524..3545    +  protein_bind   CAP binding site: CAP binding activates transcription in the presence of cAMP. E. coli catabolite activator protein
   3560..3590    +  promoter       lac promoter: promoter for the E. coli lac operon
   3598..3614    +  protein_bind   lac operator: The lac repressor binds to the lac operator to inhibit transcription in E. coli. This inhibition can be relieved by adding lactose or isopropyl-β-D-thiogalactopyranoside (IPTG). lac repressor encoded by lacI
   3687..3808    -  polyA_signal   SV40 poly(A) signal: SV40 polyadenylation signal
   3803..3961    -  CDS            ble (fragment): BLE_KLEPN - Experimental evidence at protein level: Swiss-Prot protein existence level 1. Binding protein with a strong affinity to the bleomycin family of antibiotics. Binds to CL990; an antimitotic-antibiotic compound. From Klebsiella pneumoniae.
   3985..4776    -  CDS            neo: KKA2_KLEPN - Also known as kan, nptII. Experimental evidence at protein level: Swiss-Prot protein existence level 1. Resistance to kanamycin, neomycin, paromomycin, ribostamycin, butirosin and gentamicin B. From Klebsiella pneumoniae.
   4843..5172    -  promoter       SV40 promoter: SV40 enhancer and early promoter
   5186..5614    -  rep_origin     f1 ori (sequence partly withheld): f1 bacteriophage origin of replication; arrow indicates direction of (+) strand synthesis
   5635..5656    -  promoter       SV40 promoter (fragment): SV40 enhancer and early promoter
   5660..5884    -  polyA_signal   bGH poly(A) signal: bovine growth hormone polyadenylation signal
   6015..474     -  CDS            C3AR1 (across the origin): C3AR_HUMAN - Also known as AZ3B, C3R1, HNFAG09. Experimental evidence at protein level: Swiss-Prot protein existence level 1. Receptor for the chemotactic and inflammatory peptide anaphylatoxin C3a. This receptor stimulates chemotaxis, granule enzyme release and superoxide anion production. From Homo sapiens (Human).
>Addgene plasmid #213191 | C3AR1-DuET | addgene full sequence | sequence record 430756 | Addgene NGS Result
AAAAACAGGTATGCACATCACAAAAGCGACGACCCAGATGCAGCCGCAAATGCTGCAGGCCATCCCAACA
TTTCTGTGGTTCTGACACCAAATAGGCTTGAACACCACGAGACATCTATCCAGACTTATTGCGGTAAGCA
AGAAGACGGATGCAAACATATTAAGCACTATGATGGAGGGTATCAGCTTGCAGAGGAACCGCCCATAAGG
CCATTGGCCCTGCAAAGCCAGGTGCGCCAAAGAGAAGGGCAGGGACAGGCAGCACAGGAGGTCGGCGAGT
GTAAGGTGCAGGAACCAAATTGTGTTCACTGTCCTCTGCATTTTCAAGCCGGCCACCCACAACACGAGCC
CATTGCCTGGCAGGCCCAGGAGAAAAGTCAGACTGAGTATCACCATAGACAGGATCACAGGGGGCTCGTT
CCAAGGCTGACTGAGCAAGTCCGTTGAGTTGGTCTCTGCGGAAAAGCTGGCCATATCGATGCTGGCGTCA
TCATCGTCCTTGTAGTCGGCGAATACCAGGCAGAAGATGTAGCTCAGGGCGATGATCGTCTTCATGGTGG
CGCTAAGCTTAAGTTTAAACGCTAGCCAGCTTGGGTCTCCCTATAGTGAGTCGTATTAATTTCGATAAGC
CAGTAAGCAGTGGGTTCTCTAGTTAGCCAGAGAGCTCTGCTTATATAGACCTCCCACCGTACACGCCTAC
CGCCCATTTGCGTCAATGGGGCGGAGTTGTTACGACATTTTGGAAAGTCCCGTTGATTTTGGTGCCAAAA
CAAACTCCCATTGACGTCAATGGGGTGGAGACTTGGAAATCCCCGTGAGTCAAACCGCTATCCACGCCCA
TTGATGTACTGCCAAAACCGCATCACCATGGTAATAGCGATGACTAATACGTAGATGTACTGCCAAGTAG
GAAAGTCCCATAAGGTCATGTACTGGGCATAATGCCAGGCGGGCCATTTACCGTCATTGACGTCAATAGG
GGGCGTACTTGGCATATGATACACTTGATGTACTGCCAAGTGGGCAGTTTACCGTAAATACTCCACCCAT
TGACGTCAATGGAAAGTCCCTATTGGCGTTACTATGGGAACATACGTCATTATTGACGTCAATGGGCGGG
GGTCGTTGGGCGGTCAGCCAGGCGGGCCATTTACCGTAAGTTATGTAACGCGGAACTCCATATATGGGCT
ATGAACTAATGACCCCGTAATTGATTACTATTAATAACTAGTCAATAATCAATGTCAACGCGTATATCTG
GCCCGTACATCGCGAAGCAGCGCAAAACGCCTAACCCTAAGCAGATTCTTCATGCAAATGTCGGTCAAGC
CTTGCCTTGTTGTAGCTTAAATTTTGCTCGCGCACTACTCAGCGACCTCCAACACACAAGCAGGGAGCAG
ATACTGGCTTAACTATGCGGCATCAGAGCAGATTGTACTGAGAGTGCACCATAGGGGATCGGGAGATCTC
CCGATCCGTCGACGTCAGGTGGCACTTTTCGGGGAAATGTGCGCGGAACCCCTATTTGTTTATTTTTCTA
AATACATTCAAATATGTATCCGCTCATGAGACAATAACCCTGATAAATGCTTCAATAATATTGAAAAAGG
AAGAGTATGAGTATTCAACATTTCCGTGTCGCCCTTATTCCCTTTTTTGCGGCATTTTGCCTTCCTGTTT
TTGCTCACCCAGAAACGCTGGTGAAAGTAAAAGATGCTGAAGATCAGTTGGGTGCACGAGTGGGTTACAT
CGAACTGGATCTCAACAGCGGTAAGATCCTTGAGAGTTTTCGCCCCGAAGAACGTTTTCCAATGATGAGC
ACTTTTAAAGTTCTGCTATGTGGCGCGGTATTATCCCGTATTGACGCCGGGCAAGAGCAACTCGGTCGCC
GCATACACTATTCTCAGAATGACTTGGTTGAGTACTCACCAGTCACAGAAAAGCATCTTACGGATGGCAT
GACAGTAAGAGAATTATGCAGTGCTGCCATAACCATGAGTGATAACACTGCGGCCAACTTACTTCTGACA
ACGATCGGAGGACCGAAGGAGCTAACCGCTTTTTTGCACAACATGGGGGATCATGTAACTCGCCTTGATC
GTTGGGAACCGGAGCTGAATGAAGCCATACCAAACGACGAGCGTGACACCACGATGCCTGTAGCAATGGC
AACAACGTTGCGCAAACTATTAACTGGCGAACTACTTACTCTAGCTTCCCGGCAACAATTAATAGACTGG
ATGGAGGCGGATAAAGTTGCAGGACCACTTCTGCGCTCGGCCCTTCCGGCTGGCTGGTTTATTGCTGATA
AATCTGGAGCCGGTGAGCGTGGGTCTCGCGGTATCATTGCAGCACTGGGGCCAGATGGTAAGCCCTCCCG
TATCGTAGTTATCTACACGACGGGGAGTCAGGCAACTATGGATGAACGAAATAGACAGATCGCTGAGATA
GGTGCCTCACTGATTAAGCATTGGTAACTGTCAGACCAAGTTTACTCATATATACTTTAGATTGATTTAA
AACTTCATTTTTAATTTAAAAGGATCTAGGTGAAGATCCTTTTTGATAATCTCATGACCAAAATCCCTTA
ACGTGAGTTTTCGTTCCACTGAGCGTCAGACCCCGTAGAAAAGATCAAAGGATCTTCTTGAGATCCTTTT
TTTCTGCGCGTAATCTGCTGCTTGCAAACAAAAAAACCACCGCTACCAGCGGTGGTTTGTTTGCCGGATC
AAGAGCTACCAACTCTTTTTCCGAAGGTAACTGGCTTCAGCAGAGCGCAGATACCAAATACCGTTCTTCT
AGTGTAGCCGTAGTTAGGCCACCACTTCAAGAACTCTGTAGCACCGCCTACATACCTCGCTCTGCTAATC
CTGTTACCAGTGGCTGCTGCCAGTGGCGATAAGTCGTGTCTTACCGGGTTGGACTCAAGACGATAGTTAC
CGGATAAGGCGCAGCGGTCGGGCTGAACGGGGGGTTCGTGCACACAGCCCAGCTTGGAGCGAACGACCTA
CACCGAACTGAGATACCTACAGCGTGAGCTATGAGAAAGCGCCACGCTTCCCGAAGGGAGAAAGGCGGAC
AGGTATCCGGTAAGCGGCAGGGTCGGAACAGGAGAGCGCACGAGGGAGCTTCCAGGGGGAAACGCCTGGT
ATCTTTATAGTCCTGTCGGGTTTCGCCACCTCTGACTTGAGCGTCGATTTTTGTGATGCTCGTCAGGGGG
GCGGAGCCTATGGAAAAACGCCAGCAACGCGGCCTTTTTACGGTTCCTGGCCTTTTGCTGGCCTTTTGCT
CACATGTTCTTTCCTGCGTTATCCCCTGATTCTGTGGATAACCGTATTACCGCCTTTGAGTGAGCTGATA
CCGCTCGCCGCAGCCGAACGACCGAGCGCAGCGAGTCAGTGAGCGAGGAAGCGGAAGAGCGCCCAATACG
CAAACCGCCTCTCCCCGCGCGTTGGCCGATTCATTAATGCAGCTGGCACGACAGGTTTCCCGACTGGAAA
GCGGGCAGTGAGCGCAACGCAATTAATGTGAGTTAGCTCACTCATTAGGCACCCCAGGCTTTACACTTTA
TGCTTCCGGCTCGTATGTTGTGTGGAATTGTGAGCGGATAACAATTTCACACAGGAAACAGCTATGACCA
TGATTACGCCAAGCTCTAGCTAGAGGTCGACGGTATACAGACATGATAAGATACATTGATGAGTTTGGAC
AAACCACAACTAGAATGCAGTGAAAAAAATGCTTTATTTGTGAAATTTGTGATGCTATTGCTTTATTTGT
AACCATTATAAGCTGCAATAAACAAGTTGGGGTGGGCGAAGAACTCCAGCATGAGATCCCCGCGCTGGAG
GATCATCCAGCCGGCGTCCCGGAAAACGATTCCGAAGCCCAACCTTTCATAGAAGGCGGCGGTGGAATCG
AAATCTCGTGATGGCAGGTTGGGCGTCGCTTGGTCGGTCATTTCGAACCCCAGAGTCCCGCTCAGAAGAA
CTCGTCAAGAAGGCGATAGAAGGCGATGCGCTGCGAATCGGGAGCGGCGATACCGTAAAGCACGAGGAAG
CGGTCAGCCCATTCGCCGCCAAGCTCTTCAGCAATATCACGGGTAGCCAACGCTATGTCCTGATAGCGGT
CCGCCACACCCAGCCGGCCACAGTCGATGAATCCAGAAAAGCGGCCATTTTCCACCATGATATTCGGCAA
GCAGGCATCGCCATGGGTCACGACGAGATCCTCGCCGTCGGGCATGCGCGCCTTGAGCCTGGCGAACAGT
TCGGCTGGCGCGAGCCCCTGATGCTCTTCGTCCAGATCATCCTGATCGACAAGACCGGCTTCCATCCGAG
TACGTGCTCGCTCGATGCGATGTTTCGCTTGGTGGTCGAATGGGCAGGTAGCCGGATCAAGCGTATGCAG
CCGCCGCATTGCATCAGCCATGATGGATACTTTCTCGGCAGGAGCAAGGTGAGATGACAGGAGATCCTGC
CCCGGCACTTCGCCCAATAGCAGCCAGTCCCTTCCCGCTTCAGTGACAACGTCGAGCACAGCTGCGCAAG
GAACGCCCGTCGTGGCCAGCCACGATAGCCGCGCTGCCTCGTCCTGCAGTTCATTCAGGGCACCGGACAG
GTCGGTCTTGACAAAAAGAACCGGGCGCCCCTGCGCTGACAGCCGGAACACGGCGGCATCAGAGCAGCCG
ATTGTCTGTTGTGCCCAGTCATAGCCGAATAGCCTCTCCACCCAAGCGGCCGGAGAACCTGCGTGCAATC
CATCTTGTTCAATCATGCGAAACGATCCTCATCCTGTCTCTTGATCAGATCCGAAAATGGATATACAAGC
TCCCGGGAGCTTTTTGCAAAAGCCTAGGCCTCCAAAAAAGCCTCCTCACTACTTCTGGAATAGCTCAGAG
GCAGAGGCGGCCTCGGCCTCTGCATAAATAAAAAAAATTAGTCAGCCATGGGGCGGAGAATGGGCGGAAC
TGGGCGGAGTTAGGGGCGGGATGGGCGGAGTTAGGGGCGGGACTATGGTTGCTGACTAATTGAGATGCAT
GCTTTGCATACTTCTGCCTGCTGGGGAGCCTGGGGACTTTCCACACCTGGTTGCTGACTAATTGAGATGC
ATGCTTTGCATACTTCTGCCTGCTGGGGAGCCTGGGGACTTTCCACACCCTAACTGACACACATTCCACA
GAATTAATTCGCGTTAAATTTTTGTTAAATCAGCTCATTTTTTAACCAATAGGCCGAAATCGGCAAAATC
CCTTATAAATCAAAAGAATAGACCGAGATAGGGT
[37 nt withheld, positions 5285-5321]
AAAGAACGTGGACTCCAACGTCAAAGG
[49 nt withheld, positions 5349-5397]
T
[91 nt withheld, positions 5399-5489]
G
[124 nt withheld, positions 5491-5614]
GGGGATACCCCCTAGAGCCCCAGCTGGTTCTTTCCGCCTCAGAAGCCATAGAGCCCACCGCATCCCCAGC
ATGCCTGCTATTGTCTTCCCAATCCTCCCCCTTGCTGTCCTGCCCCACCCCACCCCCCAGAATAGAATGA
CACCTACTCAGACAATGCGATGCAATTTCCTCATTTTATTAGGAAAGGACAGTGGGAGTGGCACCTTCCA
GGGTCAAGGAAGGCACGGGGGAGGGGCAAACAACAGATGGCTGGCAACTAGAAGGCACAGTCGAGGCTGA
TCAGCGGGTTTAAACGGGCCCTCTAGACTCGAGTTAGGCAGGGGCCACCTGAGAAGTCTCGGTCTTAGAC
ACGGTGGTGCTGGCCTCATCGAATTCACCGGTGCGTCCACCGGTATCGATTACGGTTGTAGAGTTCCGCT
CGGAGATTACATTATTGCTTGGGCAGTGGGTGCTGCGGGTGAGTTCTTCAGAGAAGGCGGCCTCCAGGAT
GCCCTGGATGCTCTGTCTTGCCTTTTTGCGAAAATCTTTCCCCAGGAGGGCGTACAGGAAAGGATTAAAG
CAAGAATTGGCGCTGGCAAGGGCGATGCACACGTGATCCCAAGACATAAGGGTCTTCCCGAGAGGGGTTT
CGGGATCGGTCAGCAGGGACAGCACTCCAAAGATGTGATAAGGAGTCCAGCACACCAAGAACACCGCCAC
GACGACCACTGCGACCCGAAAGGTCTTGCTTTGGCTCTTAGCGAACCGCCCTCGCTGCATCCGGAACACA
ATAAAAGAATAGCAAGCAATCATGATAACACTTGGCAACAGAAAGCCTACAACCAGCCGTGTGATTGTGA
TAGCCACCAAGGGGGTAGGCACTTGATCGTCGTCTGTGAACTGGCCAAGGTTGTAATAGTCTTGAAAACC
CTGAGGCAGCTCACTCTCGTAAAAGGAGTTACTGCTTGCGGAAGGAAACAGCTTCAGATGAGTGCTCAGA
AATGCATCGGAATTATCGAGGGGACTGGTCTCGTGGTCCTCAATTGGGAACCCACTGGGAATTTTAGGGG
AGACGACGTCTGCAGGCTTAAACACGTTACTGTACAGATTCTGGGAAGTAAGCCTAGCACTGCCTCTGGG
GAGACTGTCCGCGGATGGTCGCTGAAAGGTTTGTGGCTGAAAAACGGTTGGCACTGTCCAAGGGTGGTCG
TTTGTCTGGAAGGAGGAAGGATCAAGCCTGTCGTTCATCTCTCCGGGAGGCTGCACGATGTTTTCCAAGC
TGCGGTTCTCCAGAGGGTCGCCGTAGAAATCGGGGTAATCCAGAGAACTTGACAGCCCAAATTTGTACCC
GCACCGATTATGATTGTCCGTGGTGAAAATCTCTCTATAGAC
